>Addgene plasmid #139053 | pSDH66 | addgene full sequence | sequence record 309584 | Addgene NGS Result
AGCGCCCAATACGCAAACCGCCTCTCCCCGCGCGTTGGCCGATTCATTAATGCAGCTGGCACGACAGGTT
TCCCGACTGGAAAGCGGGCAGTGAGCGCAACGCAATTAATGTGAGTTAGCTCACTCATTAGGCACCCCAG
GCTTTACACTTTATGCTTCCGGCTCGTATGTTGTGTGGAATTGTGAGCGGATAACAATTTCACACAGGAA
ACAGCTATGACCATGATTACGCCAAGCTATTTAGGTGACACTATAGAATACTCAAGCTATGCATCAAGCT
TGGTACCGAGCTCGGATCCACTAGTAACGGCCGCCAGTGTGCTGGAATTCAGGCCTGAATTCGCCCTTGC
AGCTCTTCGTACAAACAGTTATGTTTGGTATATTGGGAATGTATTCTGTCATTTAAGGCAAAAACCCCAT
AGACACTACTCCACTTTCAAATTATCAACTTCTACTCACCTTCCACTGAGCCTCAAACCCAAACCTTCTT
CCGATCTTTCTTGCATCGTGCTCATCAATACTTGTGATTTTAGCAAGAAAAACGCCGTCCTCGAAATCTT
GACAAACAATAGGGGAAACCCCAAAAAGCAAAAGCAGGAAAATTAATTTCATAAACTTTCACTTGATTGA
AAAATTCCAAAAATACTCCAAAACTTTTTCACGATGAGCATGATTTGACGTCATGAGAGGCCCAGACGTG
CGAAGAAATAAAAATTGCGGTCATAAACTGAAACGTAACATATGATAAGGTATTTTGTGTGCGGTTTTTT
CTATGATGTTTCAAAAAAATTTATCAGAAGTAAAAAACATAAGAAGTGTACACAGAACATTGTGTAGATT
TTGGGATAGAATTATTATTAATGGGGGGAGGGAGCACAATTTTTTTCGACTTTTTATTACGAATTAATTC
TATTTTTGAATCTACACAATTTCATTGTTAGAGGTGACTTAAAAGAAGCTAAAAAACAAAGAAATTAAGA
GAAGTTTTTTGATAATAACAAAAATAGGGGGTGGGAGCACAGGGAGAAAGAGCATGTAGGGATGTTGAAG
AGTAATTGGACTTAGAAGTCAGAGGCACGGGCGCGAGATGGCGATCTGATGACAGCGGCCGATGCGGAGC
TCTTACGAAGAGCTGCAAGGGCGAATTCTGCAGATATCCATCACACTGGCGGCCGCTCGAGCATGCATCT
AGAGGGCCCAATTCGCCCTATAGTGAGTCGTATTACAATTCACTGGCCGTCGTTTTACAACGTCGTGACT
GGGAAAACCCTGGCGTTACCCAACTTAATCGCCTTGCAGCACATCCCCCTTTCGCCAGCTGGCGTAATAG
CGAAGAGGCCCGCACCGATCGCCCTTCCCAACAGTTGCGCAGCCTATACGTACGGCAGTTTAAGGTTTAC
ACCTATAAAAGAGAGAGCCGTTATCGTCTGTTTGTGGATGTACAGAGTGATATTATTGACACGCCGGGGC
GACGGATGGTGATCCCCCTGGCCAGTGCACGTCTGCTGTCAGATAAAGTCTCCCGTGAACTTTACCCGGT
GGTGCATATCGGGGATGAAAGCTGGCGCATGATGACCACCGATATGGCCAGTGTGCCGGTCTCCGTTATC
GGGGAAGAAGTGGCTGATCTCAGCCACCGCGAAAATGACATCAAAAACGCCATTAACCTGATGTTCTGGG
GAATATAAATGTCAGGCATGAGATTATCAAAAAGGATCTTCACCTAGATCCTTTTCACGTAGAAAGCCAG
TCCGCAGAAACGGTGCTGACCCCGGATGAATGTCAGCTACTGGGCTATCTGGACAAGGGAAAACGCAAGC
GCAAAGAGAAAGCAGGTAGCTTGCAGTGGGCTTACATGGCGATAGCTAGACTGGGCGGTTTTATGGACAG
CAAGCGAACCGGAATTGCCAGCTGGGGCGCCCTCTGGTAAGGTTGGGAAGCCCTGCAAAGTAAACTGGAT
GGCTTTCTTGCCGCCAAGGATCTGATGGCGCAGGGGATCAAGCTCTGATCAAGAGACAGGATGAGGATCG
TTTCGCATGATTGAACAAGATGGATTGCACGCAGGTTCTCCGGCCGCTTGGGTGGAGAGGCTATTCGGCT
ATGACTGGGCACAACAGACAATCGGCTGCTCTGATGCCGCCGTGTTCCGGCTGTCAGCGCAGGGGCGCCC
GGTTCTTTTTGTCAAGACCGACCTGTCCGGTGCCCTGAATGAACTGCAAGACGAGGCAGCGCGGCTATCG
TGGCTGGCCACGACGGGCGTTCCTTGCGCAGCTGTGCTCGACGTTGTCACTGAAGCGGGAAGGGACTGGC
TGCTATTGGGCGAAGTGCCGGGGCAGGATCTCCTGTCATCTCACCTTGCTCCTGCCGAGAAAGTATCCAT
CATGGCTGATGCAATGCGGCGGCTGCATACGCTTGATCCGGCTACCTGCCCATTCGACCACCAAGCGAAA
CATCGCATCGAGCGAGCACGTACTCGGATGGAAGCCGGTCTTGTCGATCAGGATGATCTGGACGAAGAGC
ATCAGGGGCTCGCGCCAGCCGAACTGTTCGCCAGGCTCAAGGCGAGCATGCCCGACGGCGAGGATCTCGT
CGTGACCCATGGCGATGCCTGCTTGCCGAATATCATGGTGGAAAATGGCCGCTTTTCTGGATTCATCGAC
TGTGGCCGGCTGGGTGTGGCGGACCGCTATCAGGACATAGCGTTGGCTACCCGTGATATTGCTGAAGAGC
TTGGCGGCGAATGGGCTGACCGCTTCCTCGTGCTTTACGGTATCGCCGCTCCCGATTCGCAGCGCATCGC
CTTCTATCGCCTTCTTGACGAGTTCTTCTGAATTATTAACGCTTACAATTTCCTGATGCGGTATTTTCTC
CTTACGCATCTGTGCGGTATTTCACACCGCATCAGGTGGCACTTTTCGGGGAAATGTGCGCGGAACCCCT
ATTTGTTTATTTTTCTAAATACATTCAAATATGTATCCGCTCATGAGACAATAACCCTGATAAATGCTTC
AATAATAGCACGTGAGGAGGGCCACCATGGCCAAGTTGACCAGTGCCGTTCCGGTGCTCACCGCGCGCGA
CGTCGCCGGAGCGGTCGAGTTCTGGACCGACCGGCTCGGGTTCTCCCGGGACTTCGTGGAGGACGACTTC
GCCGGTGTGGTCCGGGACGACGTGACCCTGTTCATCAGCGCGGTCCAGGACCAGGTGGTGCCGGACAACA
CCCTGGCCTGGGTGTGGGTGCGCGGCCTGGACGAGCTGTACGCCGAGTGGTCGGAGGTCGTGTCCACGAA
CTTCCGGGACGCCTCCGGGCCGGCCATGACCGAGATCGGCGAGCAGCCGTGGGGGCGGGAGTTCGCCCTG
CGCGACCCGGCCGGCAACTGCGTGCACTTCGTGGCCGAGGAGCAGGACTGACACGTGCTAAAACTTCATT
TTTAATTTAAAAGGATCTAGGTGAAGATCCTTTTTGATAATCTCATGACCAAAATCCCTTAACGTGAGTT
TTCGTTCCACTGAGCGTCAGACCCCGTAGAAAAGATCAAAGGATCTTCTTGAGATCCTTTTTTTCTGCGC
GTAATCTGCTGCTTGCAAACAAAAAAACCACCGCTACCAGCGGTGGTTTGTTTGCCGGATCAAGAGCTAC
CAACTCTTTTTCCGAAGGTAACTGGCTTCAGCAGAGCGCAGATACCAAATACTGTTCTTCTAGTGTAGCC
GTAGTTAGGCCACCACTTCAAGAACTCTGTAGCACCGCCTACATACCTCGCTCTGCTAATCCTGTTACCA
GTGGCTGCTGCCAGTGGCGATAAGTCGTGTCTTACCGGGTTGGACTCAAGACGATAGTTACCGGATAAGG
CGCAGCGGTCGGGCTGAACGGGGGGTTCGTGCACACAGCCCAGCTTGGAGCGAACGACCTACACCGAACT
GAGATACCTACAGCGTGAGCTATGAGAAAGCGCCACGCTTCCCGAAGGGAGAAAGGCGGACAGGTATCCG
GTAAGCGGCAGGGTCGGAACAGGAGAGCGCACGAGGGAGCTTCCAGGGGGAAACGCCTGGTATCTTTATA
GTCCTGTCGGGTTTCGCCACCTCTGACTTGAGCGTCGATTTTTGTGATGCTCGTCAGGGGGGCGGAGCCT
ATGGAAAAACGCCAGCAACGCGGCCTTTTTACGGTTCCTGGCCTTTTGCTGGCCTTTTGCTCACATGTTC
TTTCCTGCGTTATCCCCTGATTCTGTGGATAACCGTATTACCGCCTTTGAGTGAGCTGATACCGCTCGCC
GCAGCCGAACGACCGAGCGCAGCGAGTCAGTGAGCGAGGAAGCGGAAG
Features (pLannotate 1.2.2; 15 found; start..end, strand, type, name):
      2..94      +  CDS            lacI (fragment): lac repressor; lacI; The lac repressor binds to the lac operator to inhibit transcription in E. coli. This inhibition can be relieved by adding lactose or isopropyl-β-D-thiogalactopyranoside (IPTG).
    107..128     +  protein_bind   CAP binding site: CAP binding activates transcription in the presence of cAMP. E. coli catabolite activator protein
    143..173     +  promoter       lac promoter: promoter for the E. coli lac operon
    181..197     +  protein_bind   lac operator: The lac repressor binds to the lac operator to inhibit transcription in E. coli. This inhibition can be relieved by adding lactose or isopropyl-β-D-thiogalactopyranoside (IPTG). lac repressor encoded by lacI
    239..257     +  promoter       SP6 promoter: promoter for bacteriophage SP6 RNA polymerase
    460..612     -  CDS            aex-5 (fragment): AEX5_CAEEL - Also known as kpc-3 From Caenorhabditis elegans.
   1207..1225    -  promoter       T7 promoter: promoter for bacteriophage T7 RNA polymerase
   1228..1375    +  CDS            lacZα (fragment): LacZα fragment of β-galactosidase; lacZ fragment
   1385..1688    +  CDS            ccdB (fragment): CcdB, a bacterial toxin that poisons DNA gyrase; ccdB; Plasmids containing the ccdB gene cannot be propagated in standard E. coli strains.
   1736..2005    +  CDS            tnpA (fragment): TN5P_ECOLX - Also known as tnp. Experimental evidence at protein level: Swiss-Prot protein existence level 1. Mediates transposition of transposon Tn5 by a 'cut and paste' mechanism. First, the monomeric transposase binds the 19 bp inverted DNA repeats flanking the transposon. Then, dimerization of the DNA- bound transposase creates a synaptic DNA complex. After nicking of the first DNA strand, excision of the transposon proceeds through a series of intermediates. The transposase then mediates the insertion of the transposon at a new site by strand transfer. The activity of the wild- type tran
   2037..2831    +  CDS            NeoR/KanR: aminoglycoside phosphotransferase from Tn5; aph(3')-II (or nptII); confers resistance to neomycin, kanamycin, and G418 (Geneticin®)
   2852..2902    -  misc_feature   bom (fragment): basis of mobility region from pBR322
   2929..3017    +  promoter       AmpR promoter (fragment): bla
   3037..3411    +  CDS            BleoR: antibiotic-binding protein; Sh ble from Streptoalloteichus hindustanus; confers resistance to bleomycin, phleomycin, and Zeocin™
   3549..4137    +  rep_origin     ori: high-copy-number ColE1/pMB1/pBR322/pUC origin of replication
