[The description below was written by a language model from this plasmid's Addgene catalogue record and pLannotate feature annotations shown in this document.]
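Description:
pSDH66 is a donor plasmid from a SapTrap modular assembly toolkit for building Caenorhabditis elegans MosSCI transgene vectors. It supplies the unc-54 3'UTR as "Cassette 4" in the 4- or 5-cassette assembly schemes. The fragment was TOPO-cloned into the Zero Blunt TOPO backbone, and the sequenced plasmid is about 4.3 kb. In SapTrap cloning, modules held in separate donor plasmids are released by the type IIS enzyme SapI and ligated in a defined order into a destination vector. The SapI sites themselves are not annotated in the feature table. In the assembled transgene, the unc-54 3'UTR would provide the downstream mRNA processing and polyadenylation signals. It is widely used in worm expression constructs as a generally permissive 3'UTR. pSDH66 carries no promoter or coding sequence for expression in worms, so it serves as a parts plasmid rather than a stand-alone expression vector.

The annotated features are mostly those of the TOPO backbone. A high-copy ColE1/pUC-type origin allows propagation in E. coli, and the Tn5-derived NeoR/KanR gene provides the kanamycin selection listed in the record. A BleoR (Sh ble) marker for Zeocin resistance is also present. The cloning region lies downstream of the lac promoter and operator and is flanked by SP6 and T7 promoters. The lacZα–ccdB fusion next to it is annotated only as fragments, consistent with the backbone's design, in which insertion disrupts the lethal ccdB gene to select for recombinants. The insert is not annotated by name. The only feature called within it is a short reverse-strand match to aex-5, which presumably reflects genomic sequence adjacent to unc-54 that was carried along with the 3'UTR fragment.
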