Addgene plasmid #139053: pSDH66
Purpose: MosSCI SapTrap assembly: Cassette 4 for 4- or 5-cassette system
Depositing lab: Erik Griffin. Depositing organization: Dartmouth College and Medical School. Publication: SapTrap Assembly of Caenorhabditis elegans MosSCI Transgene Vectors. Fan X, Henau S, Feinstein J, Miller SI, Han B, Frokjaer-Jensen C, Griffin EE. G3 (Bethesda). 2019 Dec 17. pii: g3.119.400822. doi: 10.1534/g3.119.400822. PubMed 31848219.
Backbone
  Vector backbone: Zero blunt TOPO
  Backbone manufacturer: Thermo Fisher Scientific
  Backbone size w/o insert (bp): 3519
  Vector type: Worm Expression
Growth in bacteria
  Bacterial resistance: Kanamycin, 50 μg/mL
  Growth temperature: 37°C
  Growth strain: DH5alpha
  Copy number: High Copy
Gene/Insert
  Gene/Insert name: unc-54 3'UTR
  Species: C. elegans (nematode)
  Entrez Gene: unc-54 (a.k.a. CELE_F11C3.3)
  Cloning method: TOPO Cloning
Terms and licenses: Academic/Nonprofit Terms; Industry Terms: Not Available to Industry
How to cite: pSDH66 was a gift from Erik Griffin (Addgene plasmid # 139053 ; http://n2t.net/addgene:139053 ; RRID:Addgene_139053)
