>Addgene plasmid #139053 | pSDH66 | depositor partial sequence | sequence record 269002 | unc-54 3'UTR with 2 SapI sites
GCAGCTCTTCGTAAGAGCTCCGCATCGGCCGCTGTCATCAGATCGCCATCTCGCGCCCGTGCCTCTGACT
TCTAAGTCCAATTACTCTTCAACATCCCTACATGCTCTTTCTCCCTGTGCTCCCACCCCCTATTTTTGTT
ATTATCAAAAAACTTCTCTTAATTTCTTTGTTTTTTAGCTTCTTTTAAGTCACCTCTAACAATGAAATTG
TGTAGATTCAAAAATAGAATTAATTCGTAATAAAAAGTCGAAAAAAATTGTGCTCCCTCCCCCCATTAAT
AATAATTCTATCCCAAAATCTACACAATGTTCTGTGTACACTTCTTATGTTTTTTACTTCTGATAAATTT
TTTTGAAACATCATAGAAAAAACCGCACACAAAATACCTTATCATATGTTACGTTTCAGTTTATGACCGC
AATTTTTATTTCTTCGCACGTCTGGGCCTCTCATGACGTCAAATCATGCTCATCGTGAAAAAGTTTTGGA
GTATTTTTGGAATTTTTCAATCAAGTGAAAGTTTATGAAATTAATTTTCCTGCTTTTGCTTTTTGGGGTT
TCCCCTATTGTTTGTCAAGATTTCGAGGACGGCGTTTTTCTTGCTAAAATCACAAGTATTGATGAGCACG
ATGCAAGAAAGATCGGAAGAAGGTTTGGGTTTGAGGCTCAGTGGAAGGTGAGTAGAAGTTGATAATTTGA
AAGTGGAGTAGTGTCTATGGGGTTTTTGCCTTAAATGACAGAATACATTCCCAATATACCAAACATAACT
GTTTGTACGAAGAGCTGC
